Addgene plasmid #77642: ARSG gRNA (BRDN0001148698)
Purpose: 3rd generation lentiviral gRNA plasmid targeting human ARSG
Depositing lab: John Doench & David Root. Depositing organization: Broad Institute. Publication: Optimized sgRNA design to maximize activity and minimize off-target effects of CRISPR-Cas9. Doench JG, Fusi N, Sullender M, Hegde M, Vaimberg EW, Donovan KF, Smith I, Tothova Z, Wilen C, Orchard R, Virgin HW, Listgarten J, Root DE. Nat Biotechnol. 2016 Jan 18. doi: 10.1038/nbt.3437. PubMed 26780180.
Backbone
  Vector backbone: lentiGuide-Puro
  Backbone manufacturer: Zhang Lab (Addgene plasmid # 52963)
  Vector type: Mammalian Expression, Lentiviral, CRISPR
  Selectable markers: Puromycin
Growth in bacteria
  Bacterial resistance: Ampicillin, 100 μg/mL
  Growth temperature: 37°C
  Growth strain: DH5alpha
  Copy number: High Copy
Gene/Insert
  Gene/Insert name: ARSG (alt names: ARSG; NM_001267727.1)
  gRNA/shRNA sequence: AGGTAAGGGCACGTGCATGT
  Species: H. sapiens (human)
  Entrez Gene: ARSG (a.k.a. UNQ839/PRO1777)
  Promoter: hU6
  Cloning method: Unknown
  Sequencing primers: 5′ U6-F; 3′ pS2-R
Terms and licenses: Academic/Nonprofit Terms; Industry Terms: Not Available to Industry
Depositor comments: The gRNA was designed to target the following Genbank reference sequence(s): NM_001267727.1,NM_014960.4. Note that this plasmid does NOT contain Cas9. It should be used in conjunction with lentiCas9-Blast (Addgene #52962) or otherwise with cell lines already expressing Cas9. Browse the full kinome gRNA library at http://www.addgene.org/pooled-library/broadgpp-human-kinome/ or visit http://www.broadinstitute.org/rnai/public/ for detailed protocols and information.
How to cite: ARSG gRNA (BRDN0001148698) was a gift from John Doench & David Root (Addgene plasmid # 77642 ; http://n2t.net/addgene:77642 ; RRID:Addgene_77642)
