[The description below was written by a language model from this plasmid's Addgene catalogue record and pLannotate feature annotations shown in this document.]
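Description:
ARSG gRNA (BRDN0001148698) is a third-generation lentiviral guide RNA plasmid built on the lentiGuide-Puro backbone and designed to direct Streptococcus pyogenes Cas9 to the human ARSG gene. It is propagated in E. coli as a high-copy plasmid through a ColE1/pUC-type origin with ampicillin resistance (β-lactamase). The backbone also carries an f1 origin, an SV40 origin and remnants of a lac/T7/T3 cloning region.

The lentiviral transfer cassette begins with an RSV promoter fused to a truncated HIV-1 5' LTR, which makes genomic RNA production Tat-independent. This is followed by the Ψ packaging signal with a partial gag sequence, the Rev response element for nuclear export of the unspliced genome, and a cPPT/CTS. The cassette ends in a ΔU3 self-inactivating 3' LTR, followed by an SV40 polyadenylation signal.

Within this frame, a human U6 RNA polymerase III promoter drives the ARSG-targeting spacer joined to the SpCas9 gRNA scaffold. A separate EF-1α promoter, annotated as the core promoter plus intron A, expresses puromycin N-acetyltransferase so that transduced mammalian cells can be selected. A WPRE downstream enhances transcript expression.

The plasmid does not encode Cas9, so it must be paired with a separate Cas9 vector such as lentiCas9-Blast or used in cells that already express the nuclease. The guide was designed against two ARSG reference transcripts, and the depositor notes associate it with a human kinome gRNA collection. It is typically packaged into lentivirus to generate ARSG knockouts in human cells.
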