Features (pLannotate 1.2.2; 29 found; start..end, strand, type, name):
     14..80      +  CDS            small t antigen (fragment): SV40 (simian virus 40) small t antigen
    106..317     +  promoter       EF-1α core promoter: core promoter for human elongation factor EF-1α
    318..1256    +  intron         EF-1α intron A: intron upstream of the start codon of human EF-1α
   1278..1877    +  CDS            PuroR (fragment): puromycin N-acetyltransferase; pac from Streptomyces; confers resistance to puromycin
   1893..2481    +  misc_feature   WPRE: woodchuck hepatitis virus posttranscriptional regulatory element
   2532..2551    +  misc_feature   cPPT/CTS (fragment): central polypurine tract and central termination sequence of HIV-1
   2553..2786    +  LTR            3' LTR (ΔU3): self-inactivating 3' long terminal repeat (LTR) from HIV-1
   2864..2985    +  polyA_signal   SV40 poly(A) signal: SV40 polyadenylation signal
   3025..3160    +  rep_origin     SV40 ori: SV40 origin of replication
   3181..3199    -  promoter       T7 promoter: promoter for bacteriophage T7 RNA polymerase
   3207..3362    +  CDS            lacZα (fragment): LacZα fragment of β-galactosidase; lacZ fragment
   3367..3795    +  rep_origin     f1 ori (sequence partly withheld): f1 bacteriophage origin of replication; arrow indicates direction of (+) strand synthesis
   3848..3952    +  promoter       AmpR promoter: bla
   3953..4813    +  CDS            AmpR: β-lactamase; bla; confers resistance to ampicillin, carbenicillin, and related antibiotics
   4984..5572    +  rep_origin     ori: high-copy-number ColE1/pMB1/pBR322/pUC origin of replication
   5755..5847    +  CDS            lacI (fragment): lac repressor; lacI; The lac repressor binds to the lac operator to inhibit transcription in E. coli. This inhibition can be relieved by adding lactose or isopropyl-β-D-thiogalactopyranoside (IPTG).
   5860..5881    +  protein_bind   CAP binding site: CAP binding activates transcription in the presence of cAMP. E. coli catabolite activator protein
   5896..5926    +  promoter       lac promoter: promoter for the E. coli lac operon
   5934..5950    +  protein_bind   lac operator: The lac repressor binds to the lac operator to inhibit transcription in E. coli. This inhibition can be relieved by adding lactose or isopropyl-β-D-thiogalactopyranoside (IPTG). lac repressor encoded by lacI
   5995..6013    +  promoter       T3 promoter: promoter for bacteriophage T3 RNA polymerase
   6041..6267    +  promoter       RSV promoter: Rous sarcoma virus enhancer/promoter
   6268..6448    +  LTR            5' LTR (truncated): truncated 5' long terminal repeat (LTR) from HIV-1
   6495..6620    +  misc_feature   HIV-1 Ψ: packaging signal of human immunodeficiency virus type 1
   6604..6967    +  CDS            HIV-1 gag (fragment): gag protein from human immunodeficiency virus 1; gag
   7113..7346    +  misc_feature   RRE: The Rev response element (RRE) of HIV-1 allows for Rev-dependent mRNA export from the nucleus to the cytoplasm.
   7723..7749    +  CDS            Rev (fragment): human immunodeficiency virus 1 (HIV-1) Rev protein; rev; enhances nuclear export of unspliced and incompletely spliced viral mRNAs
   7753..7993    +  promoter       U6 promoter: RNA polymerase III promoter for human U6 snRNA
   8023..8098    +  misc_RNA       gRNA scaffold: guide RNA scaffold for the Streptococcus pyogenes CRISPR/Cas9 system
   8154..8271    +  misc_feature   cPPT/CTS: central polypurine tract and central termination sequence of HIV-1
>Addgene plasmid #77642 | ARSG gRNA (BRDN0001148698) | addgene full sequence | sequence record 188154 | Addgene Assembled Sequence
CCCGGGTGCAAAGATGGATAAAGTTTTAAACAGAGAGGAATCTTTGCAGCTAATGGACCTTCTAGGTCTT
GAAAGGAGTGGGAATTGGCTCCGGTGCCCGTCAGTGGGCAGAGCGCACATCGCCCACAGTCCCCGAGAAG
TTGGGGGGAGGGGTCGGCAATTGATCCGGTGCCTAGAGAAGGTGGCGCGGGGTAAACTGGGAAAGTGATG
TCGTGTACTGGCTCCGCCTTTTTCCCGAGGGTGGGGGAGAACCGTATATAAGTGCAGTAGTCGCCGTGAA
CGTTCTTTTTCGCAACGGGTTTGCCGCCAGAACACAGGTAAGTGCCGTGTGTGGTTCCCGCGGGCCTGGC
CTCTTTACGGGTTATGGCCCTTGCGTGCCTTGAATTACTTCCACCTGGCTGCAGTACGTGATTCTTGATC
CCGAGCTTCGGGTTGGAAGTGGGTGGGAGAGTTCGAGGCCTTGCGCTTAAGGAGCCCCTTCGCCTCGTGC
TTGAGTTGAGGCCTGGCCTGGGCGCTGGGGCCGCCGCGTGCGAATCTGGTGGCACCTTCGCGCCTGTCTC
GCTGCTTTCGATAAGTCTCTAGCCATTTAAAATTTTTGATGACCTGCTGCGACGCTTTTTTTCTGGCAAG
ATAGTCTTGTAAATGCGGGCCAAGATCTGCACACTGGTATTTCGGTTTTTGGGGCCGCGGGCGGCGACGG
GGCCCGTGCGTCCCAGCGCACATGTTCGGCGAGGCGGGGCCTGCGAGCGCGGCCACCGAGAATCGGACGG
GGGTAGTCTCAAGCTGGCCGGCCTGCTCTGGTGCCTGGCCTCGCGCCGCCGTGTATCGCCCCGCCCTGGG
CGGCAAGGCTGGCCCGGTCGGCACCAGTTGCGTGAGCGGAAAGATGGCCGCTTCCCGGCCCTGCTGCAGG
GAGCTCAAAATGGAGGACGCGGCGCTCGGGAGAGCGGGCGGGTGAGTCACCCACACAAAGGAAAAGGGCC
TTTCCGTCCTCAGCCGTCGCTTCATGTGACTCCACGGAGTACCGGGCGCCGTCCAGGCACCTCGATTAGT
TCTCGAGCTTTTGGAGTACGTCGTCTTTAGGTTGGGGGGAGGGGTTTTATGCGATGGAGTTTCCCCACAC
TGAGTGGGTGGAGACTGAAGTTAGGCCAGCTTGGCACTTGATGTAATTCTCCTTGGAATTTGCCCTTTTT
GAGTTTGGATCTTGGTTCATTCTCAAGCCTCAGACAGTGGTTCAAAGTTTTTTTCTTCCATTTCAGGTGT
CGTGACGTACGGCCACCATGACCGAGTACAAGCCCACGGTGCGCCTCGCCACCCGCGACGACGTCCCCAG
GGCCGTACGCACCCTCGCCGCCGCGTTCGCCGACTACCCCGCCACGCGCCACACCGTCGATCCGGACCGC
CACATCGAGCGGGTCACCGAGCTGCAAGAACTCTTCCTCACGCGCGTCGGGCTCGACATCGGCAAGGTGT
GGGTCGCGGACGACGGCGCCGCCGTGGCGGTCTGGACCACGCCGGAGAGCGTCGAAGCGGGGGCGGTGTT
CGCCGAGATCGGCCCGCGCATGGCCGAGTTGAGCGGTTCCCGGCTGGCCGCGCAGCAACAGATGGAAGGC
CTCCTGGCGCCGCACCGGCCCAAGGAGCCCGCGTGGTTCCTGGCCACCGTCGGAGTCTCGCCCGACCACC
AGGGCAAGGGTCTGGGCAGCGCCGTCGTGCTCCCCGGAGTGGAGGCGGCCGAGCGCGCCGGGGTGCCCGC
CTTCCTGGAGACCTCCGCGCCCCGCAACCTCCCCTTCTACGAGCGGCTCGGCTTCACCGTCACCGCCGAC
GTCGAGGTGCCCGAAGGACCGCGCACCTGGTGCATGACCCGCAAGCCCGGTGCCTGAACGCGTTAAGTCG
ACAATCAACCTCTGGATTACAAAATTTGTGAAAGATTGACTGGTATTCTTAACTATGTTGCTCCTTTTAC
GCTATGTGGATACGCTGCTTTAATGCCTTTGTATCATGCTATTGCTTCCCGTATGGCTTTCATTTTCTCC
TCCTTGTATAAATCCTGGTTGCTGTCTCTTTATGAGGAGTTGTGGCCCGTTGTCAGGCAACGTGGCGTGG
TGTGCACTGTGTTTGCTGACGCAACCCCCACTGGTTGGGGCATTGCCACCACCTGTCAGCTCCTTTCCGG
GACTTTCGCTTTCCCCCTCCCTATTGCCACGGCGGAACTCATCGCCGCCTGCCTTGCCCGCTGCTGGACA
GGGGCTCGGCTGTTGGGCACTGACAATTCCGTGGTGTTGTCGGGGAAATCATCGTCCTTTCCTTGGCTGC
TCGCCTGTGTTGCCACCTGGATTCTGCGCGGGACGTCCTTCTGCTACGTCCCTTCGGCCCTCAATCCAGC
GGACCTTCCTTCCCGCGGCCTGCTGCCGGCTCTGCGGCCTCTTCCGCGTCTTCGCCTTCGCCCTCAGACG
AGTCGGATCTCCCTTTGGGCCGCCTCCCCGCGTCGACTTTAAGACCAATGACTTACAAGGCAGCTGTAGA
TCTTAGCCACTTTTTAAAAGAAAAGGGGGGACTGGAAGGGCTAATTCACTCCCAACGAAGACAAGATCTG
CTTTTTGCTTGTACTGGGTCTCTCTGGTTAGACCAGATCTGAGCCTGGGAGCTCTCTGGCTAACTAGGGA
ACCCACTGCTTAAGCCTCAATAAAGCTTGCCTTGAGTGCTTCAAGTAGTGTGTGCCCGTCTGTTGTGTGA
CTCTGGTAACTAGAGATCCCTCAGACCCTTTTAGTCAGTGTGGAAAATCTCTAGCAGTACGTATAGTAGT
TCATGTCATCTTATTATTCAGTATTTATAACTTGCAAAGAAATGAATATCAGAGAGTGAGAGGAACTTGT
TTATTGCAGCTTATAATGGTTACAAATAAAGCAATAGCATCACAAATTTCACAAATAAAGCATTTTTTTC
ACTGCATTCTAGTTGTGGTTTGTCCAAACTCATCAATGTATCTTATCATGTCTGGCTCTAGCTATCCCGC
CCCTAACTCCGCCCATCCCGCCCCTAACTCCGCCCAGTTCCGCCCATTCTCCGCCCCATGGCTGACTAAT
TTTTTTTATTTATGCAGAGGCCGAGGCCGCCTCGGCCTCTGAGCTATTCCAGAAGTAGTGAGGAGGCTTT
TTTGGAGGCCTAGGGACGTACCCAATTCGCCCTATAGTGAGTCGTATTACGCGCGCTCACTGGCCGTCGT
TTTACAACGTCGTGACTGGGAAAACCCTGGCGTTACCCAACTTAATCGCCTTGCAGCACATCCCCCTTTC
GCCAGCTGGCGTAATAGCGAAGAGGCCCGCACCGATCGCCCTTCCCAACAGTTGCGCAGCCTGAATGGCG
AATGGG
[124 nt withheld, positions 3367-3490]
C
[91 nt withheld, positions 3492-3582]
A
[49 nt withheld, positions 3584-3632]
CCTTTGACGTTGGAGTCCACGTTCTTT
[37 nt withheld, positions 3660-3696]
ACCCTATCTCGGTCTATTCTTTTGATTTATAAGGGATTTTGCCGATTTCGGCCTATTGGTTAAAAAATGA
GCTGATTTAACAAAAATTTAACGCGAATTTTAACAAAATATTAACGCTTACAATTTAGGTGGCACTTTTC
GGGGAAATGTGCGCGGAACCCCTATTTGTTTATTTTTCTAAATACATTCAAATATGTATCCGCTCATGAG
ACAATAACCCTGATAAATGCTTCAATAATATTGAAAAAGGAAGAGTATGAGTATTCAACATTTCCGTGTC
GCCCTTATTCCCTTTTTTGCGGCATTTTGCCTTCCTGTTTTTGCTCACCCAGAAACGCTGGTGAAAGTAA
AAGATGCTGAAGATCAGTTGGGTGCACGAGTGGGTTACATCGAACTGGATCTCAACAGCGGTAAGATCCT
TGAGAGTTTTCGCCCCGAAGAACGTTTTCCAATGATGAGCACTTTTAAAGTTCTGCTATGTGGCGCGGTA
TTATCCCGTATTGACGCCGGGCAAGAGCAACTCGGTCGCCGCATACACTATTCTCAGAATGACTTGGTTG
AGTACTCACCAGTCACAGAAAAGCATCTTACGGATGGCATGACAGTAAGAGAATTATGCAGTGCTGCCAT
AACCATGAGTGATAACACTGCGGCCAACTTACTTCTGACAACGATCGGAGGACCGAAGGAGCTAACCGCT
TTTTTGCACAACATGGGGGATCATGTAACTCGCCTTGATCGTTGGGAACCGGAGCTGAATGAAGCCATAC
CAAACGACGAGCGTGACACCACGATGCCTGTAGCAATGGCAACAACGTTGCGCAAACTATTAACTGGCGA
ACTACTTACTCTAGCTTCCCGGCAACAATTAATAGACTGGATGGAGGCGGATAAAGTTGCAGGACCACTT
CTGCGCTCGGCCCTTCCGGCTGGCTGGTTTATTGCTGATAAATCTGGAGCCGGTGAGCGTGGGTCTCGCG
GTATCATTGCAGCACTGGGGCCAGATGGTAAGCCCTCCCGTATCGTAGTTATCTACACGACGGGGAGTCA
GGCAACTATGGATGAACGAAATAGACAGATCGCTGAGATAGGTGCCTCACTGATTAAGCATTGGTAACTG
TCAGACCAAGTTTACTCATATATACTTTAGATTGATTTAAAACTTCATTTTTAATTTAAAAGGATCTAGG
TGAAGATCCTTTTTGATAATCTCATGACCAAAATCCCTTAACGTGAGTTTTCGTTCCACTGAGCGTCAGA
CCCCGTAGAAAAGATCAAAGGATCTTCTTGAGATCCTTTTTTTCTGCGCGTAATCTGCTGCTTGCAAACA
AAAAAACCACCGCTACCAGCGGTGGTTTGTTTGCCGGATCAAGAGCTACCAACTCTTTTTCCGAAGGTAA
CTGGCTTCAGCAGAGCGCAGATACCAAATACTGTTCTTCTAGTGTAGCCGTAGTTAGGCCACCACTTCAA
GAACTCTGTAGCACCGCCTACATACCTCGCTCTGCTAATCCTGTTACCAGTGGCTGCTGCCAGTGGCGAT
AAGTCGTGTCTTACCGGGTTGGACTCAAGACGATAGTTACCGGATAAGGCGCAGCGGTCGGGCTGAACGG
GGGGTTCGTGCACACAGCCCAGCTTGGAGCGAACGACCTACACCGAACTGAGATACCTACAGCGTGAGCT
ATGAGAAAGCGCCACGCTTCCCGAAGGGAGAAAGGCGGACAGGTATCCGGTAAGCGGCAGGGTCGGAACA
GGAGAGCGCACGAGGGAGCTTCCAGGGGGAAACGCCTGGTATCTTTATAGTCCTGTCGGGTTTCGCCACC
TCTGACTTGAGCGTCGATTTTTGTGATGCTCGTCAGGGGGGCGGAGCCTATGGAAAAACGCCAGCAACGC
GGCCTTTTTACGGTTCCTGGCCTTTTGCTGGCCTTTTGCTCACATGTTCTTTCCTGCGTTATCCCCTGAT
TCTGTGGATAACCGTATTACCGCCTTTGAGTGAGCTGATACCGCTCGCCGCAGCCGAACGACCGAGCGCA
GCGAGTCAGTGAGCGAGGAAGCGGAAGAGCGCCCAATACGCAAACCGCCTCTCCCCGCGCGTTGGCCGAT
TCATTAATGCAGCTGGCACGACAGGTTTCCCGACTGGAAAGCGGGCAGTGAGCGCAACGCAATTAATGTG
AGTTAGCTCACTCATTAGGCACCCCAGGCTTTACACTTTATGCTTCCGGCTCGTATGTTGTGTGGAATTG
TGAGCGGATAACAATTTCACACAGGAAACAGCTATGACCATGATTACGCCAAGCGCGCAATTAACCCTCA
CTAAAGGGAACAAAAGCTGGAGCTGCAAGCTTAATGTAGTCTTATGCAATACTCTTGTAGTCTTGCAACA
TGGTAACGATGAGTTAGCAACATGCCTTACAAGGAGAGAAAAAGCACCGTGCATGCCGATTGGTGGAAGT
AAGGTGGTACGATCGTGCCTTATTAGGAAGGCAACAGACGGGTCTGACATGGATTGGACGAACCACTGAA
TTGCCGCATTGCAGAGATATTGTATTTAAGTGCCTAGCTCGATACATAAACGGGTCTCTCTGGTTAGACC
AGATCTGAGCCTGGGAGCTCTCTGGCTAACTAGGGAACCCACTGCTTAAGCCTCAATAAAGCTTGCCTTG
AGTGCTTCAAGTAGTGTGTGCCCGTCTGTTGTGTGACTCTGGTAACTAGAGATCCCTCAGACCCTTTTAG
TCAGTGTGGAAAATCTCTAGCAGTGGCGCCCGAACAGGGACTTGAAAGCGAAAGGGAAACCAGAGGAGCT
CTCTCGACGCAGGACTCGGCTTGCTGAAGCGCGCACGGCAAGAGGCGAGGGGCGGCGACTGGTGAGTACG
CCAAAAATTTTGACTAGCGGAGGCTAGAAGGAGAGAGATGGGTGCGAGAGCGTCAGTATTAAGCGGGGGA
GAATTAGATCGCGATGGGAAAAAATTCGGTTAAGGCCAGGGGGAAAGAAAAAATATAAATTAAAACATAT
AGTATGGGCAAGCAGGGAGCTAGAACGATTCGCAGTTAATCCTGGCCTGTTAGAAACATCAGAAGGCTGT
AGACAAATACTGGGACAGCTACAACCATCCCTTCAGACAGGATCAGAAGAACTTAGATCATTATATAATA
CAGTAGCAACCCTCTATTGTGTGCATCAAAGGATAGAGATAAAAGACACCAAGGAAGCTTTAGACAAGAT
AGAGGAAGAGCAAAACAAAAGTAAGACCACCGCACAGCAAGCGGCCGCTGATCTTCAGACCTGGAGGAGG
AGATATGAGGGACAATTGGAGAAGTGAATTATATAAATATAAAGTAGTAAAAATTGAACCATTAGGAGTA
GCACCCACCAAGGCAAAGAGAAGAGTGGTGCAGAGAGAAAAAAGAGCAGTGGGAATAGGAGCTTTGTTCC
TTGGGTTCTTGGGAGCAGCAGGAAGCACTATGGGCGCAGCGTCAATGACGCTGACGGTACAGGCCAGACA
ATTATTGTCTGGTATAGTGCAGCAGCAGAACAATTTGCTGAGGGCTATTGAGGCGCAACAGCATCTGTTG
CAACTCACAGTCTGGGGCATCAAGCAGCTCCAGGCAAGAATCCTGGCTGTGGAAAGATACCTAAAGGATC
AACAGCTCCTGGGGATTTGGGGTTGCTCTGGAAAACTCATTTGCACCACTGCTGTGCCTTGGAATGCTAG
TTGGAGTAATAAATCTCTGGAACAGATTTGGAATCACACGACCTGGATGGAGTGGGACAGAGAAATTAAC
AATTACACAAGCTTAATACACTCCTTAATTGAAGAATCGCAAAACCAGCAAGAAAAGAATGAACAAGAAT
TATTGGAATTAGATAAATGGGCAAGTTTGTGGAATTGGTTTAACATAACAAATTGGCTGTGGTATATAAA
ATTATTCATAATGATAGTAGGAGGCTTGGTAGGTTTAAGAATAGTTTTTGCTGTACTTTCTATAGTGAAT
AGAGTTAGGCAGGGATATTCACCATTATCGTTTCAGACCCACCTCCCAACCCCGAGGGGACCCAGAGAGG
GCCTATTTCCCATGATTCCTTCATATTTGCATATACGATACAAGGCTGTTAGAGAGATAATTAGAATTAA
TTTGACTGTAAACACAAAGATATTAGTACAAAATACGTGACGTAGAAAGTAATAATTTCTTGGGTAGTTT
GCAGTTTTAAAATTATGTTTTAAAATGGACTATCATATGCTTACCGTAACTTGAAAGTATTTCGATTTCT
TGGCTTTATATATCTTGTGGAAAGGACGAAACACCGAGGTAAGGGCACGTGCATGTGTTTTAGAGCTAGA
AATAGCAAGTTAAAATAAGGCTAGTCCGTTATCAACTTGAAAAAGTGGCACCGAGTCGGTGCTTTTTTAA
GCTTGGCGTAACTAGATCTTGAGACAAATGGCAGTATTCATCCACAATTTTAAAAGAAAAGGGGGGATTG
GGGGGTACAGTGCAGGGGAAAGAATAGTAGACATAATAGCAACAGACATACAAACTAAAGAATTACAAAA
ACAAATTACAAAAATTCAAAATTTTCGGGTTTATTACAGGGACAGCAGAGATCCACTTTGGCGCCGGCTC
GAGGGGG
