>Addgene plasmid #77642 | ARSG gRNA (BRDN0001148698) | depositor partial sequence | sequence record 145102 | Target Sequence
AGGTAAGGGCACGTGCATGT
