>Addgene plasmid #77642 | ARSG gRNA (BRDN0001148698) | addgene partial sequence | sequence record 188153 | hU6-F
ATGTTTTAAAATGGACTATCATATGCTTACCGTAACTTGAAAGTATTTCGATTTCTTGGCTTTATATATC
TTGTGGAAAGGACGAAACACCGAGGTAAGGGCACGTGCATGTGTTTTAGAGCTAGAAATAGCAAGTTAAA
ATAAGGCTAGTCCGTTATCAACTTGAAAAAGTGGCACCGAGTCGGTGCTTTTTTAAGCTTGGCGTAACTA
GATCTTGAGACAAATGGCAGTATTCATCCACAATTTTAAAAGAAAAGGGGGGATTGGGGGGTACAGTGCA
GGGGAAAGAATAGTAGACATAATAGCAACAGACATACAAACTAAAGAATTACAAAAACAAATTACAAAAA
TTCNAAATTTTCGGGTTTATTACAGGGACAGCAGAGATCCACTTTGGCGCCGGCTCGAGGGGGCCCGGGT
GCAAAGATGGATAAAGTTTTAAACAGAGAGGAATCTTTGCAGCTAATGGACCTTCTAGGTCTTGAAAGGA
GTGGGAATTGGCTCCGGTGCCCGTCAGTGGGCAGAGCGCACATCGCCCACAGTCCCCGAGAAGTTGGGGG
GAGGGGTTCG
